LOCUS       Exported 7985 bp ds-DNA circular SYN 12-MAY-2021
DEFINITION  Mammalian expression plasmid for SARS-CoV-2 helicase.
ACCESSION   .
VERSION     .
KEYWORDS    pGBW-m4134443
SOURCE      synthetic DNA construct
  ORGANISM  synthetic DNA construct
REFERENCE   1 (bases 1 to 7985)
  TITLE     SARS-CoV-2 protein Mammalian expression constructs, tagged, for
            protein expression and/or purification
REFERENCE   2 (bases 1 to 7985)
  AUTHORS   .
  TITLE     Direct Submission
  JOURNAL   Exported May 12, 2021 from SnapGene Server 1.1.58
            http://www.snapgene.com
FEATURES             Location/Qualifiers
     source          1..7985
                     /organism="synthetic DNA construct"
                     /mol_type="other DNA"
     enhancer        1..304
                     /label=CMV enhancer
                     /note="human cytomegalovirus immediate early enhancer"
     promoter        306..508
                     /label=CMV promoter
                     /note="human cytomegalovirus (CMV) immediate early
                     promoter"
     primer_bind     459..479
                     /label=CMV-F
                     /note="Human CMV immediate early promoter, forward primer"
     regulatory      577..586
                     /regulatory_class="other"
                     /note="vertebrate consensus sequence for strong initiation
                     of translation (Kozak, 1987)"
     CDS             2383..2403
                     /codon_start=1
                     /product="tobacco etch virus (TEV) protease recognition and
                     cleavage site"
                     /label=TEV site
                     /translation="ENLYFQS"
     CDS             2407..2472
                     /codon_start=1
                     /product="three tandem FLAG(R) epitope tags, followed by an
                     enterokinase cleavage site"
                     /label=3xFLAG
                     /translation="DYKDHDGDYKDHDIDYKDDDDK"
     polyA_signal    2525..2646
                     /label=SV40 poly(A) signal
                     /note="SV40 polyadenylation signal"
     primer_bind     complement(2536..2555)
                     /label=EBV-rev
                     /note="SV40 polyA terminator, reverse primer"
     primer_bind     2590..2609
                     /label=SV40pA-R
                     /note="SV40 polyA, reverse primer"
     terminator      2761..2807
                     /label=T7 terminator
                     /note="transcription terminator for bacteriophage T7 RNA
                     polymerase"
     terminator      2837..2973
                     /label=rrnG terminator
                     /note="transcription terminator from the E. coli ribosomal
                     RNA rrnG operon (Albrechtsen et al., 1991)"
     misc_feature    3018..3089
                     /label=3' beta-globin insulator
                     /note="insulator downstream of the human beta-globin locus
                     (Farrell et al., 2002)"
     rep_origin      complement(3315..3903)
                     /direction=LEFT
                     /label=ori
                     /note="high-copy-number ColE1/pMB1/pBR322/pUC origin of
                     replication"
     primer_bind     complement(3395..3414)
                     /label=pBR322ori-F
                     /note="pBR322 origin, forward primer"
     promoter        4403..5612
                     /label=UbC promoter
                     /note="human ubiquitin C promoter"
     primer_bind     5449..5468
                     /label=hUBCpro-F
                     /note="Human Ubiquitin C (UbC) promoter, forward primer"
     CDS             5616..6215
                     /codon_start=1
                     /gene="pac from Streptomyces alboniger"
                     /product="puromycin N-acetyltransferase"
                     /label=PuroR
                     /note="confers resistance to puromycin"
                     /translation="MTEYKPTVRLATRDDVPRAVRTLAAAFADYPATRHTVDPDRHIER
                     VTELQELFLTRVGLDIGKVWVADDGAAVAVWTTPESVEAGAVFAEIGPRMAELSGSRLA
                     AQQQMEGLLAPHRPKEPAWFLATVGVSPDHQGKGLGSAVVLPGVEAAERAGVPAFLETS
                     APRNLPFYERLGFTVTADVEVPEGPRTWCMTRKPGA"
     primer_bind     complement(5616..5635)
                     /label=Puro-R
                     /note="Puromycin resistance gene, reverse primer. Also
                     called puro-variant-R"
     primer_bind     6112..6132
                     /label=Puro-F
                     /note="Puromycin resistance gene, forward primer"
     polyA_signal    6242..6290
                     /note="synthetic polyadenylation signal"
     CDS             6556..7416
                     /codon_start=1
                     /gene="bla"
                     /product="beta-lactamase"
                     /label=AmpR
                     /note="confers resistance to ampicillin, carbenicillin, and
                     related antibiotics"
                     /translation="MSIQHFRVALIPFFAAFCLPVFAHPETLVKVKDAEDQLGARVGYI
                     ELDLNSGKILESFRPEERFPMMSTFKVLLCGAVLSRIDAGQEQLGRRIHYSQNDLVEYS
                     PVTEKHLTDGMTVRELCSAAITMSDNTAANLLLTTIGGPKELTAFLHNMGDHVTRLDRW
                     EPELNEAIPNDERDTTMPVAMATTLRKLLTGELLTLASRQQLIDWMEADKVAGPLLRSA
                     LPAGWFIADKSGAGERGSRGIIAALGPDGKPSRIVVIYTTGSQATMDERNRQIAEIGAS
                     LIKHW"
     primer_bind     complement(6774..6793)
                     /label=Amp-R
                     /note="Ampicillin resistance gene, reverse primer"
     terminator      7429..7565
                     /label=rrnG terminator
                     /note="transcription terminator from the E. coli ribosomal
                     RNA rrnG operon (Albrechtsen et al., 1991)"
     misc_feature    7717..7788
                     /label=5' beta-globin insulator
                     /note="insulator upstream of the human beta-globin locus
                     (Farrell et al., 2002)"
     terminator      7793..7839
                     /label=T7 terminator
                     /note="transcription terminator for bacteriophage T7 RNA
                     polymerase"
     polyA_signal    7857..7905
                     /note="synthetic polyadenylation signal"
ORIGIN
        1 cgttacataa cttacggtaa atggcccgcc tggctgaccg cccaacgacc cccgcccatt
       61 gacgtcaata atgacgtatg ttcccatagt aacgccaata gggactttcc attgacgtca
      121 atgggtggag tatttacggt aaactgccca cttggcagta catcaagtgt atcatatgcc
      181 aagtacgccc cctattgacg tcaatgacgg taaatggccc gcctggcatt atgcccagta
      241 catgacctta tgggactttc ctacttggca gtacatctac gtattagtca tcgctattac
      301 catgctgatg cggttttggc agtacatcaa tgggcgtgga tagcggtttg actcacgggg
      361 atttccaagt ctccacccca ttgacgtcaa tgggagtttg ttttggcacc aaaatcaacg
      421 ggactttcca aaatgtcgta acaactccgc cccattgacg caaatgggcg gtaggcgtgt
      481 acggtgggag gtctatataa gcagagctgg tttagtgaac cgtcagatca gatctttgtc
      541 gatcctacca tccactcgac acacccgcca gcggccgcca ccatggttgg ggcttgtgtt
      601 ctttgcaatt cacagacttc attaagatgt ggtgcttgca tacgtagacc attcttatgt
      661 tgtaaatgct gttacgacca tgtcatatca acatcacata aattagtctt gtctgttaat
      721 ccgtatgttt gcaatgctcc aggttgtgat gtcacagatg tgactcaact ttacttagga
      781 ggtatgagct attattgtaa atcacataaa ccacccatta gttttccatt gtgtgctaat
      841 ggacaagttt ttggtttata taaaaataca tgtgttggta gcgataatgt tactgacttt
      901 aatgcaattg caacatgtga ctggacaaat gctggtgatt acattttagc taacacctgt
      961 actgaaagac tcaagctttt tgcagcagaa acgctcaaag ctactgagga gacatttaaa
     1021 ctgtcttatg gtattgctac tgtacgtgaa gtgctgtctg acagagaatt acatctttca
     1081 tgggaagttg gtaaacctag accaccactt aaccgaaatt atgtctttac tggttatcgt
     1141 gtaactaaaa acagtaaagt acaaatagga gagtacacct ttgaaaaagg tgactatggt
     1201 gatgctgttg tttaccgagg tacaacaact tacaaattaa atgttggtga ttattttgtg
     1261 ctgacatcac atacagtaat gccattaagt gcacctacac tagtgccaca agagcactat
     1321 gttagaatta ctggcttata cccaacactc aatatctcag atgagttttc tagcaatgtt
     1381 gcaaattatc aaaaggttgg tatgcaaaag tattctacac tccagggacc acctggtact
     1441 ggtaagagtc attttgctat tggcctagct ctctactacc cttctgctcg catagtgtat
     1501 acagcttgct ctcatgccgc tgttgatgca ctatgtgaga aggcattaaa atatttgcct
     1561 atagataaat gtagtagaat tatacctgca cgtgctcgtg tagagtgttt tgataaattc
     1621 aaagtgaatt caacattaga acagtatgtc ttttgtactg taaatgcatt gcctgagacg
     1681 acagcagata tagttgtctt tgatgaaatt tcaatggcca caaattatga tttgagtgtt
     1741 gtcaatgcca gattacgtgc taagcactat gtgtacattg gcgaccctgc tcaattacct
     1801 gcaccacgca cattgctaac taagggcaca ctagaaccag aatatttcaa ttcagtgtgt
     1861 agacttatga aaactatagg tccagacatg ttcctcggaa cttgtcggcg ttgtcctgct
     1921 gaaattgttg acactgtgag tgctttggtt tatgataata agcttaaagc acataaagac
     1981 aaatcagctc aatgctttaa aatgttttat aagggtgtta tcacgcatga tgtttcatct
     2041 gcaattaaca ggccacaaat aggcgtggta agagaattcc ttacacgtaa ccctgcttgg
     2101 agaaaagctg tctttatttc accttataat tcacagaatg ctgtagcctc aaagattttg
     2161 ggactaccaa ctcaaactgt tgattcatca cagggctcag aatatgacta tgtcatattc
     2221 actcaaacca ctgaaacagc tcactcttgt aatgtaaaca gatttaatgt tgctattacc
     2281 agagcaaaag taggcatact ttgcataatg tctgatagag acctttatga caagttgcaa
     2341 tttacaagtc ttgaaattcc acgtaggaat gtggcaactt tagaaaacct ttactttcag
     2401 tcgatggatt ataaggacca cgatggagac tacaaagatc atgacattga ttacaaggac
     2461 gacgatgaca aataagctag cttgactgac tgagatacag cgtaccttca gctcacagac
     2521 atgataagat acattgatga gtttggacaa accacaacta gaatgcagtg aaaaaaatgc
     2581 tttatttgtg aaatttgtga tgctattgct ttatttgtaa ccattataag ctgcaataaa
     2641 caagttaaca acaacaattg cattcatttt atgtttcagg ttcaggggga ggtgtgggag
     2701 gttttttaaa gcaagtaaaa cctctacaaa tgtggtattg gcccatctct atcggtatcg
     2761 tagcataacc ccttggggcc tctaaacggg tcttgagggg ttttttgtgc ccctcgggcc
     2821 ggattgctat ctaccggcat tggcgcagaa aaaaatgcct gatgcgacgc tgcgcgtctt
     2881 atactcccac atatgccaga ttcagcaacg gatacggctt ccccaacttg cccacttcca
     2941 tacgtgtcct ccttaccaga aatttatcct taaggtcgtc agctatcctg caggcgatct
     3001 ctcgatttcg atcaagacat tcctttaatg gtcttttctg gacaccacta ggggtcagaa
     3061 gtagttcatc aaactttctt ccctccctaa tctcattggt taccttgggc tatcgaaact
     3121 taattaacca gtcaagtcag ctacttggcg agatcgactt gtctgggttt cgactacgct
     3181 cagaattgcg tcagtcaagt tcgatctggt ccttgctatt gcacccgttc tccgattacg
     3241 agtttcattt aaatcatgtg agcaaaaggc cagcaaaagg ccaggaaccg taaaaaggcc
     3301 gcgttgctgg cgtttttcca taggctccgc ccccctgacg agcatcacaa aaatcgacgc
     3361 tcaagtcaga ggtggcgaaa cccgacagga ctataaagat accaggcgtt tccccctgga
     3421 agctccctcg tgcgctctcc tgttccgacc ctgccgctta ccggatacct gtccgccttt
     3481 ctcccttcgg gaagcgtggc gctttctcat agctcacgct gtaggtatct cagttcggtg
     3541 taggtcgttc gctccaagct gggctgtgtg cacgaacccc ccgttcagcc cgaccgctgc
     3601 gccttatccg gtaactatcg tcttgagtcc aacccggtaa gacacgactt atcgccactg
     3661 gcagcagcca ctggtaacag gattagcaga gcgaggtatg taggcggtgc tacagagttc
     3721 ttgaagtggt ggcctaacta cggctacact agaagaacag tatttggtat ctgcgctctg
     3781 ctgaagccag ttaccttcgg aaaaagagtt ggtagctctt gatccggcaa acaaaccacc
     3841 gctggtagcg gtggtttttt tgtttgcaag cagcagatta cgcgcagaaa aaaaggatct
     3901 caagaagatc ctttgatctt ttctacgggg tctgacgctc agtggaacga aaactcacgt
     3961 taagggattt tggtcatgag attatcaaaa aggatcttca cctagatcct tttaaattaa
     4021 aaatgaagtt ttaaatcaat ctaaagtata tatgagtaaa cttggtctga cagttaccaa
     4081 tgcttaatca gtgaggcacc tatctcagcg atctgtctat ttcgttcatc catagttgca
     4141 tttaaatttc cgaactctcc aaggccctcg tcggaaaatc ttcaaacctt tcgtccgatc
     4201 catcttgcag gctacctctc gaacgaacta tcgcaagtct cttggccggc cttgcgcctt
     4261 ggctattgct tggcagcgcc tatcgccagg tattactcca atcccgaata tccgagatcg
     4321 ggatcacccg agagaagttc aacctacatc ctcaatcccg atctatccga gatccgagga
     4381 atatcgaaat cggggcgcgc ctggcctccg cgccgggttt tggcgcctcc cgcgggcgcc
     4441 cccctcgtca cggcgagcgc tgccacgtca gacgaagggc gcaggagcgt cctgatcctt
     4501 ccgcccggac gctcaggaca gcggcccgct gctcataaga ctcggcctta gaaccccagt
     4561 atcagcagaa ggacatttta ggacgggact tgggtgactc tagggcactg gttttctttc
     4621 cagagagcgg aacaggcgag gaaaagtagt cccttctcgg cgattctgcg gagggatctc
     4681 cgtggggcgg tgaacgccga tgattatata aggacgcgcc gggtgtggca cagctagttc
     4741 cgtcgcagcc gggatttggg tcgcggttct tgtttgtgga tcgctgtgat cgtcacttgg
     4801 tgagtagcgg gctgctgggc tggccggggc tttcgtggcc gccgggccgc tcggtgggac
     4861 ggaagcgtgt ggagagaccg ccaagggctg tagtctgggt ccgcgagcaa ggttgccctg
     4921 aactgggggt tggggggagc gcagcaaaat ggcggctgtt cccgagtctt gaatggaaga
     4981 cgcttgtgag gcgggctgtg aggtcgttga aacaaggtgg ggggcatggt gggcggcaag
     5041 aacccaaggt cttgagccct tcgctaatgc gggaaagctc ttattcgggt gagatgggct
     5101 gggcaccatc tggggaccct gacgtgaagt ttgtcactga ctggagaact cggtttgtcg
     5161 tctgttgcgg gggcggcagt tatggcggtg ccgttgggca gtgcacccgt acctttggga
     5221 gcgcgcgccc tcgtcgtgtc gtgacgtcac ccgttctgtt ggcttataat gcagggtggg
     5281 gccacctgcc ggtaggtgtg cggtaggctt ttctccgtcg caggacgcag ggttcgggcc
     5341 tagggtaggc tctcctgaat cgacaggcgc cggacctctg gtgaggggag ggataagtga
     5401 ggcgtcagtt tctttggtcg gttttatgta cctatcttct taagtagctg aagctccggt
     5461 tttgaactat gcgctcgggg ttggcgagtg tgttttgtga agttttttag gcaccttttg
     5521 aaatgtaatc atttgggtca atatgtaatt ttcagtgtta gacttgtaaa ttgtccgcta
     5581 aattctggcc gtttttggct tttttgttag acaacatgac cgagtacaag cccacggtgc
     5641 gcctcgccac ccgcgacgac gtccccaggg ccgtacgcac cctcgccgcc gcgttcgccg
     5701 actaccccgc cacgcgccac accgtcgatc cggaccgcca catcgagcgg gtcaccgagc
     5761 tgcaagaact cttcctcacg cgcgtcgggc tcgacatcgg caaggtgtgg gtcgcggacg
     5821 acggcgccgc ggtggcggtc tggaccacgc cggagagcgt cgaagcgggg gcggtgttcg
     5881 ccgagatcgg cccgcgcatg gccgagttga gcggttcccg gctggccgcg cagcaacaga
     5941 tggagggcct cctggcgccg caccggccca aggagcccgc gtggttcctg gccaccgtcg
     6001 gcgtctcgcc cgaccaccag ggcaagggtc tgggcagcgc cgtcgtgctc cccggagtgg
     6061 aggccgccga gcgcgccggg gtgcccgcct tcctggagac ctccgcgccc cgcaacctcc
     6121 ccttctacga gcggctcggc ttcaccgtca ccgccgacgt cgaggtgccc gaaggaccgc
     6181 gcacctggtg catgacccgc aagcccggtg cctaggctag tatgtaagcc tagtcttaga
     6241 taataaaatc gctatccatc gaagatggat gtgtgttggt tttttgtgtg tgtaacgcta
     6301 ggcgcgcctg gtgtaccgag aacgatcctc tcagtgcgag tctcgacgat ccatatcgtt
     6361 gcttggcagt cagccagtcg gaatccagct tgggacccag gaagtccaat cgtcagatat
     6421 tgtactcaag cctggtcacg gcagcgtacc gatctgttta aacctagata ttgatagtct
     6481 gatcggtcaa cgtataatcg agtcctagct tttgcaaaca tctatcaaga gacaggatca
     6541 gcaggaggct ttcgcatgag tattcaacat ttccgtgtcg cccttattcc cttttttgcg
     6601 gcattttgcc ttcctgtttt tgctcaccca gaaacgctgg tgaaagtaaa agatgctgaa
     6661 gatcagttgg gtgcgcgagt gggttacatc gaactggatc tcaacagcgg taagatcctt
     6721 gagagttttc gccccgaaga acgctttcca atgatgagca cttttaaagt tctgctatgt
     6781 ggcgcggtat tatcccgtat tgacgccggg caagagcaac tcggtcgccg catacactat
     6841 tctcagaatg acttggttga gtattcacca gtcacagaaa agcatcttac ggatggcatg
     6901 acagtaagag aattatgcag tgctgccata accatgagtg ataacactgc ggccaactta
     6961 cttctgacaa cgattggagg accgaaggag ctaaccgctt ttttgcacaa catgggggat
     7021 catgtaactc gccttgatcg ttgggaaccg gagctgaatg aagccatacc aaacgacgag
     7081 cgtgacacca cgatgcctgt agcaatggca acaaccttgc gtaaactatt aactggcgaa
     7141 ctacttactc tagcttcccg gcaacagttg atagactgga tggaggcgga taaagttgca
     7201 ggaccacttc tgcgctcggc ccttccggct ggctggttta ttgctgataa atctggagcc
     7261 ggtgagcgtg ggtctcgcgg tatcattgca gcactggggc cagatggtaa gccctcccgt
     7321 atcgtagtta tctacacgac ggggagtcag gcaactatgg atgaacgaaa tagacagatc
     7381 gctgagatag gtgcctcact gattaagcat tggtaaccga ttctaggtgc attggcgcag
     7441 aaaaaaatgc ctgatgcgac gctgcgcgtc ttatactccc acatatgcca gattcagcaa
     7501 cggatacggc ttccccaact tgcccacttc catacgtgtc ctccttacca gaaatttatc
     7561 cttaagatcc cgaatcgttt aaactcgact ctggctctat cgaatctccg tcgtttcgag
     7621 cttacgcgaa cagccgtggc gctcatttgc tcgtcgggca tcgaatctcg tcagctatcg
     7681 tcagcttacc tttttggcag cgatcgcggc tcccgacatc ttggaccatt agctccacag
     7741 gtatcttctt ccctctagtg gtcataacag cagcttcagc tacctctcaa ttcaaaaaac
     7801 ccctcaagac ccgtttagag gccccaaggg gttatgctat caatcgttgc gttacacaca
     7861 caaaaaacca acacacatcc atcttcgatg gatagcgatt ttattatcta actgctgatc
     7921 gagtgtagcc agatctagta atcaattacg gggtcattag ttcatagccc atatatggag
     7981 ttccg
//
